Addgene plasmid #33314: p3F-Strep-mBCL10
Depositing lab: Vanessa Redecke. Depositing organization: St. Jude Children's Research Hospital. Publication: The E3 Ubiquitin Ligase Mind Bomb-2 (MIB2) Protein Controls B-cell CLL/Lymphoma 10 (BCL10)-dependent NF-{kappa}B Activation. Stempin CC, Chi L, Giraldo-Vela JP, High AA, Hacker H, Redecke V. J Biol Chem. 2011 Oct 28;286(43):37147-57. Epub 2011 Sep 6. 10.1074/jbc.M111.263384 PubMed 21896478.
Backbone
  Vector backbone: pEF-FLAG-Strep
  Vector type: Mammalian Expression
  Selectable markers: Neomycin (select with G418)
Growth in bacteria
  Bacterial resistance: Ampicillin, 100 μg/mL
  Growth temperature: 37°C
  Growth strain: DH5alpha
  Copy number: High Copy
Gene/Insert
  Gene/Insert name: Bcl10
  Species: M. musculus (mouse)
  Entrez Gene: Bcl10 (a.k.a. AI132454, BCL-1, BCL-10, C81403, CARMEN, CIPER, CLAP, ME10, cE10)
  Promoter: EF1a
  Tag / fusion protein: 3xFLAG (N terminal on backbone); StrepOne (N terminal on backbone)
  Cloning method: Restriction Enzyme; 5′ cloning site none (unknown if destroyed); 3′ cloning site none (unknown if destroyed)
  Sequencing primers: 5′ EF1a forward
Terms and licenses: Academic/Nonprofit Terms; Industry Terms: Not Available to Industry
How to cite: p3F-Strep-mBCL10 was a gift from Vanessa Redecke (Addgene plasmid # 33314 ; http://n2t.net/addgene:33314 ; RRID:Addgene_33314)
