[The description below was written by a language model from this plasmid's Addgene catalogue record.]
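Description:
p3F-Strep-mBCL10 is a mammalian expression plasmid built on the pEF-FLAG-Strep backbone that drives production of mouse Bcl10 carrying a tandem N-terminal affinity tag. It is maintained in bacteria as a high-copy plasmid under ampicillin selection, and it carries a neomycin resistance marker so that transfected mammalian cells can be selected with G418, allowing stable as well as transient expression. The record does not include a feature table, so the origin of replication, polyadenylation signal and the promoter driving the neomycin cassette are not stated, and the restriction sites used to insert the gene are not recorded.

The payload is the mouse Bcl10 coding sequence placed under the EF1a promoter, a strong constitutive promoter that is active in a broad range of mammalian cell types. Both tags are supplied by the backbone and sit at the N terminus of the protein: a 3xFLAG epitope, recognised by anti-FLAG antibodies for detection and immunoprecipitation, and a StrepOne tag, a streptavidin-binding peptide that permits capture on Strep-Tactin-type resins and gentle competitive elution. Combining the two allows sequential, two-step purification of the tagged protein together with its associated partners under native conditions.

Bcl10 is a CARD-containing adaptor protein that relays signals toward NF-κB activation. The associated publication concerns control of BCL10-dependent NF-κB activation by the E3 ubiquitin ligase MIB2, which is consistent with use of this construct for expressing tagged BCL10, isolating BCL10-containing complexes to identify interacting proteins, and studying NF-κB signalling in mammalian cells.
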