>Addgene plasmid #33314 | p3F-Strep-mBCL10 | addgene partial sequence | sequence record 41998 | EF1a-Fwd
GTGTCGTGAGGATTCGCCACCACCATGGACTACAAAGACCATGACGGTGATTATAAAGATCATGATATCG
ATTACAAGGATGACGATGACAAGCTTGCAAGCGCGTGGAGCCACCCGCAGTTCGAGAAAGGTGGAGGTTC
CGGAGGTGGATCGGGAGGTGGATCGTGGAGCCACCCGCAGTTCGAAAAAGGCGCGGATCCGAAGCTTGGT
ACCATGGAGGCTCCCGCACCGTCCCTCACGGAGGAGGATTTGACTGAAGTGAAGAAGGACGCTTTAGAGA
ATTTACGTGTTTACCTGTGTGAGAAAATCATAGCTGAGAGACATTTTGATCATCTACGTGCAAAAAAAAT
ACTAAGTAGAGAAGACACAGAAGAAATTTCTTGCCGAACTTCAAGTAGAAAACGGGCTGGGAAGTTGTTA
GACTACTTACAGGAGAACCCCAGGGGCCTGGACACCCTGGTGGAATCCATCCGCAGGGAGAAAACACAGA
GCTTCCTGATTCAGAAGATAACGGATGAGGTGCTAAAGCTTCGGAATATAAAACTGGAGCACCTCAAAGG
CCTGAAGTGCAGCAGCTGTGAGCCCTTTGCAGCCGGAGCCACCAACAACCTCTCTAGGTGCAATTCCGAT
GAGAGCAATCTCTCTGAGAAACAGAGAGCATCCACTGTCATGTACCACCCGGAGGGAGAGTCCAGCACGG
CTCCCTTCTTCTCTATGGCGTCGTCCCTGAACTTGCCAGTCCTGGAAGTTGGCAGGACTGAAAACAGCAG
CTTCTCTTCAGCCACTCTTCCTCGACCTGGGGACCCTGGGGCTCCCCCTTTGCCCCCAGACCTTCGGTTG
GAA
